>Addgene plasmid #217826 | pKM 1995 | addgene full sequence | sequence record 434880 | Addgene NGS Result
CCGACACCATCGAATGGCGCAAAACCTTTCGCGGTATGGCATGATAGCGCCCGGAAGAGAGTCAATTCAG
GGTGGTGAATGTGAAACCAGTAACGTTATACGATGTCGCAGAGTATGCCGGTGTCTCTTATCAGACCGTT
TCCCGCGTGGTGAACCAGGCCAGCCACGTTTCTGCGAAAACGCGGGAAAAAGTGGAAGCGGCGATGGCGG
AGCTGAATTACATTCCCAACCGCGTGGCACAACAACTGGCGGGCAAACAGTCGTTGCTGATTGGCGTTGC
CACCTCCAGTCTGGCCCTGCACGCGCCGTCGCAAATTGTCGCGGCGATTAAATCTCGCGCCGATCAACTG
GGTGCCAGCGTGGTGGTGTCGATGGTAGAACGAAGCGGCGTCGAAGCCTGTAAAGCGGCGGTGCACAATC
TTCTCGCGCAACGCGTCAGTGGGCTGATCATTAACTATCCGCTGGATGACCAGGATGCCATTGCTGTGGA
AGCTGCCTGCACTAATGTTCCGGCGTTATTTCTTGATGTCTCTGACCAGACACCCATCAACAGTATTATT
TTCTCCCATGAAGACGGTACGCGACTGGGCGTGGAGCATCTGGTCGCATTGGGTCACCAGCAAATCGCGC
TGTTAGCGGGCCCATTAAGTTCTGTCTCGGCGCGTCTGCGTCTGGCTGGCTGGCATAAATATCTCACTCG
CAATCAAATTCAGCCGATAGCGGAACGGGAAGGCGACTGGAGTGCCATGTCCGGTTTTCAACAAACCATG
CAAATGCTGAATGAGGGCATCGTTCCCACTGCGATGCTGGTTGCCAACGATCAGATGGCGCTGGGCGCAA
TGCGCGCCATTACCGAGTCCGGGCTGCGCGTTGGTGCGGATATCTCGGTAGTGGGATACGACGATACCGA
AGACAGCTCATGTTATATCCCGCCGTTAACCACCATCAAACAGGATTTTCGCCTGCTGGGGCAAACCAGC
GTGGACCGCTTGCTGCAACTCTCTCAGGGCCAGGCGGTGAAGGGCAATCAGCTGTTGCCCGTCTCACTGG
TGAAAAGAAAAACCACCCTGGCGCCCAATACGCAAACCGCCTCTCCCCGCGCGTTGGCCGATTCATTAAT
GCAGCTGGCACGACAGGTTTCCCGACTGGAAAGCGGGCAGTGAGCGCAACGCAATTAATGTAAGTTAGCT
CACTCATTAGGCACAATTCTCATGTTTGACAGCTTATCATCGACTGCACGGTGCACCAATGCTTCTGGCG
TCAGGCAGCCATCGGAAGCTGTGGTATGGCTGTGCAGGTCGTAAATCACTGCATAATTCGTGTCGCTCAA
GGCGCACTCCCGTTCTGGATAATGTTTTTTGCGCCGACATCATAACGGTTCTGGCAAATATTCTGAAATG
AGCTGTTGACAATTAATCATCGGCTCGTATAATGTGTGGAATTGTGAGCGGATAACAATTTCACACAGGA
AACAGCCAGTCCGTTTAGGTGTTTTCACGAGCACTTCACCAACAAGGACCATAGATTATGAAAACTGAAG
AAGGTAAACTGGTAATCTGGATTAACGGCGATAAAGGCTATAACGGTCTCGCTGAAGTCGGTAAGAAATT
CGAGAAAGATACCGGAATTAAAGTCACCGTTGAGCATCCGGATAAACTGGAAGAGAAATTCCCACAGGTT
GCGGCAACTGGCGATGGCCCTGACATTATCTTCTGGGCACACGACCGCTTTGGTGGCTACGCTCAATCTG
GCCTGTTGGCTGAAATCACCCCGGACAAAGCGTTCCAGGACAAGCTGTATCCGTTTACCTGGGATGCCGT
ACGTTACAACGGCAAGCTGATTGCTTACCCGATCGCTGTTGAAGCGTTATCGCTGATTTATAACAAAGAT
CTGCTGCCGAACCCGCCAAAAACCTGGGAAGAGATCCCGGCGCTGGATAAAGAACTGAAAGCGAAAGGTA
AGAGCGCGCTGATGTTCAACCTGCAAGAACCGTACTTCACCTGGCCGCTGATTGCTGCTGACGGGGGTTA
TGCGTTCAAGTATGAAAACGGCAAGTACGACATTAAAGACGTGGGCGTGGATAACGCTGGCGCGAAAGCG
GGTCTGACCTTCCTGGTTGACCTGATTAAAAACAAACACATGAATGCAGACACCGATTACTCCATCGCAG
AAGCTGCCTTTAATAAAGGCGAAACAGCGATGACCATCAACGGCCCGTGGGCATGGTCCAACATCGACAC
CAGCAAAGTGAATTATGGTGTAACGGTACTGCCGACCTTCAAGGGTCAACCATCCAAACCGTTCGTTGGC
GTGCTGAGCGCAGGTATTAACGCCGCCAGTCCGAACAAAGAGCTGGCGAAAGAGTTCCTCGAAAACTATC
TGCTGACTGATGAAGGTCTGGAAGCGGTTAATAAAGACAAACCGCTGGGTGCCGTAGCGCTGAAGTCTTA
CGAGGAAGAGTTGGCGAAAGATCCACGTATTGCCGCCACCATGGAAAACGCCCAGAAAGGTGAAATCATG
CCGAACATCCCGCAGATGTCCGCTTTCTGGTATGCCGTGCGTACTGCGGTGATCAACGCCGCCAGCGGTC
GTCAGACTGTCGATGAAGCCCTGAAAGACGCGCAGACTAATTCGAGCTCGGTACCCGGCCGGGGATCCAT
CGAGGGTAGGCCTGAATTCTCTGGTTCTGTATCTGGTTGTGGTTCTGGTGGTTGTAGTATTGTATGGTTT
AGAAGAGATCTTAGGGTTGAAGATAATCCAGCTTTAGCAGCAGCAGTAAGAGCTGGTCCAGTGATTGCTC
TGTTTGTTTGGGCACCAGAAGAAGAAGGACACTATCATCCAGGTAGGGTTTCTAGGTGGTGGCTCAAGAA
CAGTTTGGCTCAGCTTGATTCTTCTCTTAGAAGTCTTGGTACTTGTCTTATCACCAAGAGATCTACTGAT
AGTGTTGCTTCTCTTCTTGATGTTGTTAAATCCACTGGTGCTTCTCAGATCTTCTTCAACCATTTGTATG
ATCCATTGTCTTTGGTGCGTGATCACCGAGCTAAAGATGTTTTGACGGCGCAAGGCATAGCGGTTCGATC
ATTCAACGCAGACTTGCTTTATGAGCCATGGGAAGTGACTGATGAATTAGGCCGTCCTTTCTCTATGTTT
GCTGCGTTTTGGGAGAGATGTCTTAGTATGCCTTATGACCCTGAGTCTCCTCTTCTTCCACCTAAGAAGA
TCATTTCAGGGGATGTGTCTAAATGTGTTGCGGATCCATTGGTGTTTGAGGATGACTCTGAGAAAGGAAG
CAATGCACTTCTGGCTCGTGCTTGGTCTCCTGGATGGAGTAATGGTGATAAAGCTCTCACAACGTTTATA
AACGGTCCATTGCTTGAATACTCTAAGAACCGCAGAAAAGCCGATAGTGCTACAACCTCGTTTCTTTCTC
CACACTTGCATTTTGGGGAAGTGAGTGTGAGAAAAGTTTTTCATCTTGTTCGGATCAAACAGGTCGCGTG
GGCAAACGAAGGAAACGAGGCCGGGGAAGAAAGCGTGAATCTTTTCCTGAAATCTATTGGTCTCAGGGAG
TATTCTAGGTACATAAGTTTTAACCATCCATATTCCCATGAAAGACCACTTCTTGGCCATCTAAAGTTCT
TCCCTTGGGCTGTGGATGAGAACTATTTCAAGGCATGGAGGCAAGGCCGGACTGGATATCCGTTGGTCGA
TGCCGGGATGAGAGAGTTATGGGCTACTGGTTGGTTGCATGATCGCATAAGAGTAGTTGTTTCAAGCTTC
TTTGTTAAAGTGCTTCAATTACCATGGAGATGGGGGATGAAGTATTTCTGGGACACACTTCTTGATGCGG
ATTTAGAAAGCGATGCTCTTGGTTGGCAATACATTACCGGTACTCTCCCGGATAGCCGGGAGTTTGATCG
CATAGATAACCCTCAGTTTGAAGGGTACAAGTTTGATCCAAATGGTGAATACGTAAGGCGATGGCTTCCT
GAACTCTCTAGACTCCCGACAGACTGGATACATCATCCGTGGAACGCACCTGAGTCCGTTCTTCAAGCTG
CTGGTATCGAGCTTGGATCAAACTATCCTCTACCAATTGTAGGATTAGACGAAGCAAAAGCACGGCTTCA
TGAAGCGCTTTCACAGATGTGGCAACTAGAAGCTGCTTCAAGAGCTGCAATAGAGAACGGATCCGAAGAA
GGACTTCTGCAGGCAAGCTTGGCACTGGCCGTCGTTTTACAACGTCGTGACTGGGAAAACCCTGGCGTTA
CCCAACTTAATCGCCTTGCAGCACATCCCCCTTTCGCCAGCTGGCGTAATAGCGAAGAGGCCCGCACCGA
TCGCCCTTCCCAACAGTTGCGCAGCCTGAATGGCGAATGGCAGCTTGGCTGTTTTGGCGGATGAGAGAAG
ATTTTCAGCCTGATACAGATTAAATCAGAACGCAGAAGCGGTCTGATAAAACAGAATTTGCCTGGCGGCA
GTAGCGCGGTGGTCCCACCTGACCCCATGCCGAACTCAGAAGTGAAACGCCGTAGCGCCGATGGTAGTGT
GGGGTCTCCCCATGCGAGAGTAGGGAACTGCCAGGCATCAAATAAAACGAAAGGCTCAGTCGAAAGACTG
GGCCTTTCGTTTTATCTGTTGTTTGTCGGTGAACGCTCTCCTGAGTAGGACAAATCCGCCGGGAGCGGAT
TTGAACGTTGCGAAGCAACGGCCCGGAGGGTGGCGGGCAGGACGCCCGCCATAAACTGCCAGGCATCAAA
TTAAGCAGAAGGCCATCCTGACGGATGGCCTTTTTGCGTTTCTACAAACTCTTTTGTTTATTTTTCTAAA
TACATTCAAATATGTATCCGCTCATGAGACAATAACCCTGATAAATGCTTCAATAATATTGAAAAAGGAA
GAGTATGAGTATTCAACATTTCCGTGTCGCCCTTATTCCCTTTTTTGCGGCATTTTGCCTTCCTGTTTTT
GCTCACCCAGAAACGCTGGTGAAAGTAAAAGATGCTGAAGATCAGTTGGGTGCACGAGTGGGTTACATCG
AACTGGATCTCAACAGCGGTAAGATCCTTGAGAGTTTTCGCCCCGAAGAACGTTTTCCAATGATGAGCAC
TTTTAAAGTTCTGCTATGTGGCGCGGTATTATCCCGTGTTGACGCCGGGCAAGAGCAACTCGGTCGCCGC
ATACACTATTCTCAGAATGACTTGGTTGAGTACTCACCAGTCACAGAAAAGCATCTTACGGATGGCATGA
CAGTAAGAGAATTATGCAGTGCTGCCATAACCATGAGTGATAACACTGCGGCCAACTTACTTCTGACAAC
GATCGGAGGACCGAAGGAGCTAACCGCTTTTTTGCACAACATGGGGGATCATGTAACTCGCCTTGATCGT
TGGGAACCGGAGCTGAATGAAGCCATACCAAACGACGAGCGTGACACCACGATGCCTGTAGCAATGGCAA
CAACGTTGCGCAAACTATTAACTGGCGAACTACTTACTCTAGCTTCCCGGCAACAATTAATAGACTGGAT
GGAGGCGGATAAAGTTGCAGGACCACTTCTGCGCTCGGCCCTTCCGGCTGGCTGGTTTATTGCTGATAAA
TCTGGAGCCGGTGAGCGTGGGTCTCGCGGTATCATTGCAGCACTGGGGCCAGATGGTAAGCCCTCCCGTA
TCGTAGTTATCTACACGACGGGGAGTCAGGCAACTATGGATGAACGAAATAGACAGATCGCTGAGATAGG
TGCCTCACTGATTAAGCATTGGTAACTGTCAGACCAAGTTTACTCATATATACTTTAGATTGATTTAAAA
CTTCATTTTTAATTTAAAAGGATCTAGGTGAAGATCCTTTTTGATAATCTCATGACCAAAATCCCTTAAC
GTGAGTTTTCGTTCCACTGAGCGTCAGACCCCGTAGAAAAGATCAAAGGATCTTCTTGAGATCCTTTTTT
TCTGCGCGTAATCTGCTGCTTGCAAACAAAAAAACCACCGCTACCAGCGGTGGTTTGTTTGCCGGATCAA
GAGCTACCAACTCTTTTTCCGAAGGTAACTGGCTTCAGCAGAGCGCAGATACCAAATACTGTCCTTCTAG
TGTAGCCGTAGTTAGGCCACCACTTCAAGAACTCTGTAGCACCGCCTACATACCTCGCTCTGCTAATCCT
GTTACCAGTGGCTGCTGCCAGTGGCGATAAGTCGTGTCTTACCGGGTTGGACTCAAGACGATAGTTACCG
GATAAGGCGCAGCGGTCGGGCTGAACGGGGGGTTCGTGCACACAGCCCAGCTTGGAGCGAACGACCTACA
CCGAACTGAGATACCTACAGCGTGAGCTATGAGAAAGCGCCACGCTTCCCGAAGGGAGAAAGGCGGACAG
GTATCCGGTAAGCGGCAGGGTCGGAACAGGAGAGCGCACGAGGGAGCTTCCAGGGGGAAACGCCTGGTAT
CTTTATAGTCCTGTCGGGTTTCGCCACCTCTGACTTGAGCGTCGATTTTTGTGATGCTCGTCAGGGGGGC
GGAGCCTATGGAAAAACGCCAGCAACGCGGCCTTTTTACGGTTCCTGGCCTTTTGCTGGCCTTTTGCTCA
CATGTTCTTTCCTGCGTTATCCCCTGATTCTGTGGATAACCGTATTACCGCCTTTGAGTGAGCTGATACC
GCTCGCCGCAGCCGAACGACCGAGCGCAGCGAGTCAGTGAGCGAGGAAGCGGAAGAGCGCCTGATGCGGT
ATTTTCTCCTTACGCATCTGTGCGGTATTTCACACCGCATATGGTGCACTCTCAGTACAATCTGCTCTGA
TGCCGCATAGTTAAGCCAGTATACACTCCGCTATCGCTACGTGACTGGGTCATGGCTGCGCCCCGACACC
CGCCAACACCCGCTGACGCGCCCTGACGGGCTTGTCTGCTCCCGGCATCCGCTTACAGACAAGCTGTGAC
CGTCTCCGGGAGCTGCATGTGTCAGAGGTTTTCACCGTCATCACCGAAACGCGCGAGGCAGCTGCGGTAA
AGCTCATCAGCGTGGTCGTGAAGCGATTCACAGATGTCTGCCTGTTCATCCGCGTCCAGCTCGTTGAGTT
TCTCCAGAAGCGTTAATGTCTGGCTTCTGATAAAGCGGGCCATGTTAAGGGCGGTTTTTTCCTGTTTGGT
CACTGATGCCTCCGTGTAAGGGGGATTTCTGTTCATGGGGGTAATGATACCGATGAAACGAGAGAGGATG
CTCACGATACGGGTTACTGATGATGAACATGCCCGGTTACTGGAACGTTGTGAGGGTAAACAACTGGCGG
TATGGATGCGGCGGGACCAGAGAAAAATCACTCAGGGTCAATGCCAGCGCTTCGTTAATACAGATGTAGG
TGTTCCACAGGGTAGCCAGCAGCATCCTGCGATGCAGATCCGGAACATAATGGTGCAGGGCGCTGACTTC
CGCGTTTCCAGACTTTACGAAACACGGAAACCGAAGACCATTCATGTTGTTGCTCAGGTCGCAGACGTTT
TGCAGCAGCAGTCGCTTCACGTTCGCTCGCGTATCGGTGATTCATTCTGCTAACCAGTAAGGCAACCCCG
CCAGCCTAGCCGGGTCCTCAACGACAGGAGCACGATCATGCGCACCCGTGGCCAGGACCCAACGCTGCCC
GAAATT
Features (pLannotate 1.2.2; 19 found; start..end, strand, type, name):
      3..80      +  promoter       lacI promoter: lacI
     81..1163    +  CDS            lacI: lac repressor; lacI; The lac repressor binds to the lac operator to inhibit transcription in E. coli. This inhibition can be relieved by adding lactose or isopropyl-β-D-thiogalactopyranoside (IPTG).
   1176..1197    +  protein_bind   CAP binding site: CAP binding activates transcription in the presence of cAMP. E. coli catabolite activator protein
   1216..1233    +  promoter       tet promoter (fragment): E. coli promoter for tetracycline efflux protein gene
   1406..1434    +  promoter       tac promoter: strong E. coli promoter; hybrid between the trp and lac UV5 promoters
   1442..1458    +  protein_bind   lac operator: The lac repressor binds to the lac operator to inhibit transcription in E. coli. This inhibition can be relieved by adding lactose or isopropyl-β-D-thiogalactopyranoside (IPTG). lac repressor encoded by lacI
   1528..2628    +  CDS            MBP: maltose binding protein from E. coli; malE (mutated); This version of the gene does not encode a signal sequence, so MBP will remain in the cytosol.
   2629..2648    +  misc_feature   MCS (fragment): pUC18/19 multiple cloning site
   2680..4206    +  CDS            CRY1 (fragment): CRY1_ARATH - Also known as BLU1 From Arabidopsis thaliana (Mouse-ear cress).
   4223..4377    +  CDS            lacZα (fragment): LacZα fragment of β-galactosidase; lacZ fragment
   4470..4585    +  ncRNA          5S rRNA: Accession: RF00001 - 5S ribosomal RNA
   4589..4675    +  terminator     rrnB T1 terminator: Escherichia coli rrnB; transcription terminator T1 from the E. coli rrnB gene
   4767..4794    +  terminator     rrnB T2 terminator: transcription terminator T2 from the E. coli rrnB gene
   4813..4904    +  promoter       AmpR promoter: bla
   4905..5765    +  CDS            AmpR: β-lactamase; bla; confers resistance to ampicillin, carbenicillin, and related antibiotics
   5936..6524    +  rep_origin     ori: high-copy-number ColE1/pMB1/pBR322/pUC origin of replication
   6710..6850    -  misc_feature   bom: basis of mobility region from pBR322
   6952..7143    -  CDS            rop: Rop protein, which maintains plasmids at low copy number; rop
   7160..7540    +  CDS            YPB1_ECOLX: Protein predicted: Swiss-Prot protein existence level 4. From Escherichia coli.
