>Addgene plasmid #217826 | pKM 1995 | depositor full sequence | sequence record 435548 | pKM 1995 sequence 8155 bps
CCGACACCATCGAATGGTGCAAAACCTTTCGCGGTATGGCATGATAGCGCCCGGAAGAGAGTCAATTCAG
GGTGGTGAATGTGAAACCAGTAACGTTATACGATGTCGCAGAGTATGCCGGTGTCTCTTATCAGACCGTT
TCCCGCGTGGTGAACCAGGCCAGCCACGTTTCTGCGAAAACGCGGGAAAAAGTGGAAGCGGCGATGGCGG
AGCTGAATTACATTCCCAACCGCGTGGCACAACAACTGGCGGGCAAACAGTCGTTGCTGATTGGCGTTGC
CACCTCCAGTCTGGCCCTGCACGCGCCGTCGCAAATTGTCGCGGCGATTAAATCTCGCGCCGATCAACTG
GGTGCCAGCGTGGTGGTGTCGATGGTAGAACGAAGCGGCGTCGAAGCCTGTAAAGCGGCGGTGCACAATC
TTCTCGCGCAACGCGTCAGTGGGCTGATCATTAACTATCCGCTGGATGACCAGGATGCCATTGCTGTGGA
AGCTGCCTGCACTAATGTTCCGGCGTTATTTCTTGATGTCTCTGACCAGACACCCATCAACAGTATTATT
TTCTCCCATGAAGACGGTACGCGACTGGGCGTGGAGCATCTGGTCGCATTGGGTCACCAGCAAATCGCGC
TGTTAGCGGGCCCATTAAGTTCTGTCTCGGCGCGTCTGCGTCTGGCTGGCTGGCATAAATATCTCACTCG
CAATCAAATTCAGCCGATAGCGGAACGGGAAGGCGACTGGAGTGCCATGTCCGGTTTTCAACAAACCATG
CAAATGCTGAATGAGGGCATCGTTCCCACTGCGATGCTGGTTGCCAACGATCAGATGGCGCTGGGCGCAA
TGCGCGCCATTACCGAGTCCGGGCTGCGCGTTGGTGCGGATATCTCGGTAGTGGGATACGACGATACCGA
AGACAGCTCATGTTATATCCCGCCGTTAACCACCATCAAACAGGATTTTCGCCTGCTGGGGCAAACCAGC
GTGGACCGCTTGCTGCAACTCTCTCAGGGCCAGGCGGTGAAGGGCAATCAGCTGTTGCCCGTCTCACTGG
TGAAAAGAAAAACCACCCTGGCGCCCAATACGCAAACCGCCTCTCCCCGCGCGTTGGCCGATTCATTAAT
GCAGCTGGCACGACAGGTTTCCCGACTGGAAAGCGGGCAGTGAGCGCAACGCAATTAATGTAAGTTAGCT
CACTCATTAGGCACAATTCTCATGTTTGACAGCTTATCATCGACTGCACGGTGCACCAATGCTTCTGGCG
TCAGGCAGCCATCGGAAGCTGTGGTATGGCTGTGCAGGTCGTAAATCACTGCATAATTCGTGTCGCTCAA
GGCGCACTCCCGTTCTGGATAATGTTTTTTGCGCCGACATCATAACGGTTCTGGCAAATATTCTGAAATG
AGCTGTTGACAATTAATCATCGGCTCGTATAATGTGTGGAATTGTGAGCGGATAACAATTTCACACAGGA
AACAGCCAGTCCGTTTAGGTGTTTTCACGAGCACTTCACCAACAAGGACCATAGATTATGAAAATCGAAG
AAGGTAAACTGGTAATCTGGATTAACGGCGATAAAGGCTATAACGGTCTCGCTGAAGTCGGTAAGAAATT
CGAGAAAGATACCGGAATTAAAGTCACCGTTGAGCATCCGGATAAACTGGAAGAGAAATTCCCACAGGTT
GCGGCAACTGGCGATGGCCCTGACATTATCTTCTGGGCACACGACCGCTTTGGTGGCTACGCTCAATCTG
GCCTGTTGGCTGAAATCACCCCGGACAAAGCGTTCCAGGACAAGCTGTATCCGTTTACCTGGGATGCCGT
ACGTTACAACGGCAAGCTGATTGCTTACCCGATCGCTGTTGAAGCGTTATCGCTGATTTATAACAAAGAT
CTGCTGCCGAACCCGCCAAAAACCTGGGAAGAGATCCCGGCGCTGGATAAAGAACTGAAAGCGAAAGGTA
AGAGCGCGCTGATGTTCAACCTGCAAGAACCGTACTTCACCTGGCCGCTGATTGCTGCTGACGGGGGTTA
TGCGTTCAAGTATGAAAACGGCAAGTACGACATTAAAGACGTGGGCGTGGATAACGCTGGCGCGAAAGCG
GGTCTGACCTTCCTGGTTGACCTGATTAAAAACAAACACATGAATGCAGACACCGATTACTCCATCGCAG
AAGCTGCCTTTAATAAAGGCGAAACAGCGATGACCATCAACGGCCCGTGGGCATGGTCCAACATCGACAC
CAGCAAAGTGAATTATGGTGTAACGGTACTGCCGACCTTCAAGGGTCAACCATCCAAACCGTTCGTTGGC
GTGCTGAGCGCAGGTATTAACGCCGCCAGTCCGAACAAAGAGCTGGCAAAAGAGTTCCTCGAAAACTATC
TGCTGACTGATGAAGGTCTGGAAGCGGTTAATAAAGACAAACCGCTGGGTGCCGTAGCGCTGAAGTCTTA
CGAGGAAGAGTTGGCGAAAGATCCACGTATTGCCGCCACCATGGAAAACGCCCAGAAAGGTGAAATCATG
CCGAACATCCCGCAGATGTCCGCTTTCTGGTATGCCGTGCGTACTGCGGTGATCAACGCCGCCAGCGGTC
GTCAGACTGTCGATGAAGCCCTGAAAGACGCGCAGACTAATTCGAGCTCGAACAACAACAACAATAACAA
TAACAACAACCTCGGGATCGAGGGAAGGATTTCAGAATTCATGTCTGGTTCTGTATCTGGTTGTGGTTCT
GGTGGTTGTAGTATTGTATGGTTTAGAAGAGATCTTAGGGTTGAAGATAATCCAGCTTTAGCAGCAGCAG
TAAGAGCTGGTCCAGTGATTGCTCTGTTTGTTTGGGCACCAGAAGAAGAAGGACACTATCATCCAGGTAG
GGTTTCTAGGTGGTGGCTCAAGAACAGTTTGGCTCAGCTTGATTCTTCTCTTAGAAGTCTTGGTACTTGT
CTTATCACCAAGAGATCTACTGATAGTGTTGCTTCTCTTCTTGATGTTGTTAAATCCACTGGTGCTTCTC
AGATCTTCTTCAACCATTTGTATGATCCATTGTCTTTGGTGCGTGATCACCGAGCTAAAGATGTTTTGAC
GGCGCAAGGCATAGCGGTTCGATCATTCAACGCAGACTTGCTTTATGAGCCATGGGAAGTGACTGATGAA
TTAGGCCGTCCTTTCTCTATGTTTGCTGCGTTTTGGGAGAGATGTCTTAGTATGCCTTATGACCCTGAGT
CTCCTCTTCTTCCACCTAAGAAGATCATTTCAGGGGATGTGTCTAAATGTGTTGCGGATCCATTGGTGTT
TGAGGATGACTCTGAGAAAGGAAGCAATGCACTTCTGGCTCGTGCTTGGTCTCCTGGATGGAGTAATGGT
GATAAAGCTCTCACAACGTTTATAAACGGTCCATTGCTTGAATACTCTAAGAACCGCAGAAAAGCCGATA
GTGCTACAACCTCGTTTCTTTCTCCACACTTGCATTTTGGGGAAGTGAGTGTGAGAAAAGTTTTTCATCT
TGTTCGGATCAAACAGGTCGCGTGGGCAAACGAAGGAAACGAGGCCGGGGAAGAAAGCGTGAATCTTTTC
CTGAAATCTATTGGTCTCAGGGAGTATTCTAGGTACATAAGTTTTAACCATCCATATTCCCATGAAAGAC
CACTTCTTGGCCATCTAAAGTTCTTCCCTTGGGCTGTGGATGAGAACTATTTCAAGGCATGGAGGCAAGG
CCGGACTGGATATCCGTTGGTCGATGCCGGGATGAGAGAGTTATGGGCTACTGGTTGGTTGCATGATCGC
ATAAGAGTAGTTGTTTCAAGCTTCTTTGTTAAAGTGCTTCAATTACCATGGAGATGGGGGATGAAGTATT
TCTGGGACACACTTCTTGATGCGGATTTAGAAAGCGATGCTCTTGGTTGGCAATACATTACCGGTACTCT
CCCGGATAGCCGGGAGTTTGATCGCATAGATAACCCTCAGTTTGAAGGGTACAAGTTTGATCCAAATGGT
GAATACGTAAGGCGATGGCTTCCTGAACTCTCTAGACTCCCGACAGACTGGATACATCATCCGTGGAACG
CACCTGAGTCCGTTCTTCAAGCTGCTGGTATCGAGCTTGGATCAAACTATCCTCTACCAATTGTAGGATT
AGACGAAGCAAAAGCACGGCTTCATGAAGCGCTTTCACAGATGTGGCAACTAGAAGCTGCTTCAAGAGCT
GCAATAGAGAACGGATCCGAAGAAGGACTTCTGCAGGCAAGCTTGGCACTGGCCGTCGTTTTACAACGTC
GTGACTGGGAAAACCCTGGCGTTACCCAACTTAATCGCCTTGCAGCACATCCCCCTTTCGCCAGCTGGCG
TAATAGCGAAGAGGCCCGCACCGATCGCCCTTCCCAACAGTTGCGCAGCCTGAATGGCGAATGGCAGCTT
GGCTGTTTTGGCGGATGAGATAAGATTTTCAGCCTGATACAGATTAAATCAGAACGCAGAAGCGGTCTGA
TAAAACAGAATTTGCCTGGCGGCAGTAGCGCGGTGGTCCCACCTGACCCCATGCCGAACTCAGAAGTGAA
ACGCCGTAGCGCCGATGGTAGTGTGGGGTCTCCCCATGCGAGAGTAGGGAACTGCCAGGCATCAAATAAA
ACGAAAGGCTCAGTCGAAAGACTGGGCCTTTCGTTTTATCTGTTGTTTGTCGGTGAACGCTCTCCTGAGT
AGGACAAATCCGCCGGGAGCGGATTTGAACGTTGCGAAGCAACGGCCCGGAGGGTGGCGGGCAGGACGCC
CGCCATAAACTGCCAGGCATCAAATTAAGCAGAAGGCCATCCTGACGGATGGCCTTTTTGCGTTTCTACA
AACTCTTTTGTTTATTTTTCTAAATACATTCAAATATGTATCCGCTCATGAGACAATAACCCTGATAAAT
GCTTCAATAATATTGAAAAAGGAAGAGTATGAGTATTCAACATTTCCGTGTCGCCCTTATTCCCTTTTTT
GCGGCATTTTGCCTTCCTGTTTTTGCTCACCCAGAAACGCTGGTGAAAGTAAAAGATGCTGAAGATCAGT
TGGGTGCACGAGTGGGTTACATCGAACTGGATCTCAACAGCGGTAAGATCCTTGAGAGTTTTCGCCCCGA
AGAACGTTTCCCAATGATGAGCACTTTTAAAGTTCTGCTATGTGGCGCGGTATTATCCCGTGTTGACGCC
GGGCAAGAGCAACTCGGTCGCCGCATACACTATTCTCAGAATGACTTGGTTGAGTACTCACCAGTCACAG
AAAAGCATCTTACGGATGGCATGACAGTAAGAGAATTATGCAGTGCTGCCATAACCATGAGTGATAACAC
TGCGGCCAACTTACTTCTGACAACGATCGGAGGACCGAAGGAGCTAACCGCTTTTTTGCACAACATGGGG
GATCATGTAACTCGCCTTGATCGTTGGGAACCGGAGCTGAATGAAGCCATACCAAACGACGAGCGTGACA
CCACGATGCCTGTAGCAATGGCAACAACGTTGCGCAAACTATTAACTGGCGAACTACTTACTCTAGCTTC
CCGGCAACAATTAATAGACTGGATGGAGGCGGATAAAGTTGCAGGACCACTTCTGCGCTCGGCCCTTCCG
GCTGGCTGGTTTATTGCTGATAAATCTGGAGCCGGTGAGCGTGGGTCTCGCGGTATCATTGCAGCACTGG
GGCCAGATGGTAAGCCCTCCCGTATCGTAGTTATCTACACGACGGGGAGTCAGGCAACTATGGATGAACG
AAATAGACAGATCGCTGAGATAGGTGCCTCACTGATTAAGCATTGGTAACTGTCAGACCAAGTTTACTCA
TATATACTTTAGATTGATT
[38 nt withheld, positions 5830-5867]
A
[37 nt withheld, positions 5869-5905]
ATTTTGTTAAAATTCGCGTTAAATTTTTGTTAAATCAGCTCATTTTTTAACCAATAGGCCGAAATCGGCA
AAATCCCTTATAAATCAAAAGAATAGCCCGAGATAGGGT
[37 nt withheld, positions 6015-6051]
AAAGAACGTGGACTCCAACGTCAAAGG
[141 nt withheld, positions 6079-6219]
G
[125 nt withheld, positions 6221-6345]
AAAGGATCTAGGTGAAGATCCTTTTTGATAATCTCATGACCAAAATCCCTTAACGTGAGTTTTCGTTCCA
CTGAGCGTCAGACCCCGTAGAAAAGATCAAAGGATCTTCTTGAGATCCTTTTTTTCTGCGCGTAATCTGC
TGCTTGCAAACAAAAAAACCACCGCTACCAGCGGTGGTTTGTTTGCCGGATCAAGAGCTACCAACTCTTT
TTCCGAAGGTAACTGGCTTCAGCAGAGCGCAGATACCAAATACTGTCCTTCTAGTGTAGCCGTAGTTAGG
CCACCACTTCAAGAACTCTGTAGCACCGCCTACATACCTCGCTCTGCTAATCCTGTTACCAGTGGCTGCT
GCCAGTGGCGATAAGTCGTGTCTTACCGGGTTGGACTCAAGACGATAGTTACCGGATAAGGCGCAGCGGT
CGGGCTGAACGGGGGGTTCGTGCACACAGCCCAGCTTGGAGCGAACGACCTACACCGAACTGAGATACCT
ACAGCGTGAGCTATGAGAAAGCGCCACGCTTCCCGAAGGGAGAAAGGCGGACAGGTATCCGGTAAGCGGC
AGGGTCGGAACAGGAGAGCGCACGAGGGAGCTTCCAGGGGGAAACGCCTGGTATCTTTATAGTCCTGTCG
GGTTTCGCCACCTCTGACTTGAGCGTCGATTTTTGTGATGCTCGTCAGGGGGGCGGAGCCTATGGAAAAA
CGCCAGCAACGCGGCCTTTTTACGGTTCCTGGCCTTTTGCTGGCCTTTTGCTCACATGTTCTTTCCTGCG
TTATCCCCTGATTCTGTGGATAACCGTATTACCGCCTTTGAGTGAGCTGATACCGCTCGCCGCAGCCGAA
CGACCGAGCGCAGCGAGTCAGTGAGCGAGGAAGCGGAAGAGCGCCTGATGCGGTATTTTCTCCTTACGCA
TCTGTGCGGTATTTCACACCGCATATGGTGCACTCTCAGTACAATCTGCTCTGATGCCGCATAGTTAAGC
CAGTATACACTCCGCTATCGCTACGTGACTGGGTCATGGCTGCGCCCCGACACCCGCCAACACCCGCTGA
CGCGCCCTGACGGGCTTGTCTGCTCCCGGCATCCGCTTACAGACAAGCTGTGACCGTCTCCGGGAGCTGC
ATGTGTCAGAGGTTTTCACCGTCATCACCGAAACGCGCGAGGCAGCTGCGGTAAAGCTCATCAGCGTGGT
CGTGCAGCGATTCACAGATGTCTGCCTGTTCATCCGCGTCCAGCTCGTTGAGTTTCTCCAGAAGCGTTAA
TGTCTGGCTTCTGATAAAGCGGGCCATGTTAAGGGCGGTTTTTTCCTGTTTGGTCACTGATGCCTCCGTG
TAAGGGGGATTTCTGTTCATGGGGGTAATGATACCGATGAAACGAGAGAGGATGCTCACGATACGGGTTA
CTGATGATGAACATGCCCGGTTACTGGAACGTTGTGAGGGTAAACAACTGGCGGTATGGATGCGGCGGGA
CCAGAGAAAAATCACTCAGGGTCAATGCCAGCGCTTCGTTAATACAGATGTAGGTGTTCCACAGGGTAGC
CAGCAGCATCCTGCGATGCAGATCCGGAACATAATGGTGCAGGGCGCTGACTTCCGCGTTTCCAGACTTT
ACGAAACACGGAAACCGAAGACCATTCATGTTGTTGCTCAGGTCGCAGACGTTTTGCAGCAGCAGTCGCT
TCACGTTCGCTCGCGTATCGGTGATTCATTCTGCTAACCAGTAAGGCAACCCCGCCAGCCTAGCCGGGTC
CTCAACGACAGGAGCACGATCATGCGCACCCGTGGCCAGGACCCAACGCTGCCCGAAATT
Features (pLannotate 1.2.2; 19 found; start..end, strand, type, name):
      3..80      +  promoter       lacIq promoter: lacI (mutant); In the lacIq allele, a single base change in the promoter boosts expression of the lacI gene about 10-fold.
     81..1163    +  CDS            lacI: lac repressor; lacI; The lac repressor binds to the lac operator to inhibit transcription in E. coli. This inhibition can be relieved by adding lactose or isopropyl-β-D-thiogalactopyranoside (IPTG).
   1176..1197    +  protein_bind   CAP binding site: CAP binding activates transcription in the presence of cAMP. E. coli catabolite activator protein
   1216..1233    +  promoter       tet promoter (fragment): E. coli promoter for tetracycline efflux protein gene
   1406..1434    +  promoter       tac promoter: strong E. coli promoter; hybrid between the trp and lac UV5 promoters
   1442..1458    +  protein_bind   lac operator: The lac repressor binds to the lac operator to inhibit transcription in E. coli. This inhibition can be relieved by adding lactose or isopropyl-β-D-thiogalactopyranoside (IPTG). lac repressor encoded by lacI
   1528..2628    +  CDS            MBP: maltose binding protein from E. coli; malE (mutated); This version of the gene does not encode a signal sequence, so MBP will remain in the cytosol.
   2701..4230    +  CDS            CRY1 (fragment): CRY1_ARATH - Also known as BLU1 From Arabidopsis thaliana (Mouse-ear cress).
   4247..4401    +  CDS            lacZα (fragment): LacZα fragment of β-galactosidase; lacZ fragment
   4494..4609    +  ncRNA          5S rRNA: Accession: RF00001 - 5S ribosomal RNA
   4613..4699    +  terminator     rrnB T1 terminator: Escherichia coli rrnB; transcription terminator T1 from the E. coli rrnB gene
   4791..4818    +  terminator     rrnB T2 terminator: transcription terminator T2 from the E. coli rrnB gene
   4837..4928    +  promoter       AmpR promoter: bla
   4929..5789    +  CDS            AmpR: β-lactamase; bla; confers resistance to ampicillin, carbenicillin, and related antibiotics
   5831..6344    -  rep_origin     M13 ori (sequence partly withheld): M13 bacteriophage origin of replication; arrow indicates direction of (+) strand synthesis
   6455..7043    +  rep_origin     ori: high-copy-number ColE1/pMB1/pBR322/pUC origin of replication
   7229..7369    -  misc_feature   bom: basis of mobility region from pBR322
   7471..7662    -  CDS            rop: Rop protein, which maintains plasmids at low copy number; rop
   7679..8059    +  CDS            YPB1_ECOLX: Protein predicted: Swiss-Prot protein existence level 4. From Escherichia coli.
