[The description below was written by a language model from this plasmid's Addgene catalogue record and pLannotate feature annotations shown in this document.]
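Description:
pKM 1995 is a bacterial expression plasmid built on the pMal-c2 backbone. It produces a fragment of the Arabidopsis thaliana HY4 gene (now CRY1, cryptochrome 1) as a fusion to maltose-binding protein in E. coli. Although the purpose line mentions expression "in A. thaliana", that refers to the source of the gene, since every regulatory element present is bacterial. The 1554 bp insert, cloned between EcoRI and PstI sites, covers the part of HY4 with high homology to prokaryotic phr (DNA photolyase) genes. It lies downstream of a malE coding sequence that lacks its signal peptide, so the N-terminal MBP fusion stays in the cytosol. Transcription comes from the hybrid tac promoter with a lac operator. The plasmid-borne lacI gene keeps it repressed until IPTG is added, and the rrnB T1 and T2 terminators end the transcript. A residual lacZα fragment from the backbone follows the insert.

The plasmid is selected with ampicillin through the bla gene. It replicates from a pBR322/ColE1-type origin, with the bom region and rop gene also present. The two sequence records differ. The depositor's 8,155 nt sequence contains an M13 phage origin between AmpR and the plasmid origin and annotates a lacIq promoter. The repository's 7,636 nt sequencing result lacks the M13 origin, which matches the depositor's noted 512 bp deletion downstream of AmpR, and annotates the promoter simply as lacI. An I3T substitution in MBP is also reported. The catalogue size of 7650 bp matches neither record exactly. The associated publication points to use in purifying the MBP fusion to examine the chromophore cofactors and test for DNA repair activity in this putative blue-light photoreceptor.
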