Addgene plasmid #217826: pKM 1995
Purpose: Expresses 1554 bp fragment of HY4 gene in A. thaliana. This HY4 fragment shows high homology to the phr genes in prokaryotes.
Depositing lab: Aziz Sancar. Depositing organization: University of North Carolina at Chapel Hill. Publication: Putative blue-light photoreceptors from Arabidopsis thaliana and Sinapis alba with a high degree of sequence homology to DNA photolyase contain the two photolyase cofactors but lack DNA repair activity. Malhotra K, Kim ST, Batschauer A, Dawut L, Sancar A. Biochemistry. 1995 May 23;34(20):6892-9. doi: 10.1021/bi00020a037. PubMed 7756321.
Backbone
  Vector backbone: pMal-c2
  Backbone manufacturer: New England Biolabs
  Backbone size w/o insert (bp): 6096
  Total vector size (bp): 7650
  Vector type: Bacterial Expression
Growth in bacteria
  Bacterial resistance: Ampicillin, 100 μg/mL
  Growth temperature: 37°C
  Growth strain: DH5alpha
  Copy number: Unknown
Gene/Insert
  Gene/Insert name: HY4
  Species: A. thaliana (mustard weed)
  Insert size (bp): 1554
  Entrez Gene: CRY1 (a.k.a. AT4G08920, ATCRY1, BLU1, BLUE LIGHT UNINHIBITED 1, CRYPTOCHROME 1 APOPROTEIN (BLUE LIGHT PHOTORECEPTOR, ELONGATED HYPOCOTYL 4, HY4, OOP2, OUT OF PHASE 2, T3H13.14, T3H13_14, cryptochrome 1)
  Tag / fusion protein: Maltose-binding protein (N terminal on backbone)
  Cloning method: Restriction Enzyme; 5′ cloning site EcoR1 (unknown if destroyed); 3′ cloning site Pst1 (unknown if destroyed)
  Sequencing primers: 5′ n/a
Resource information
  A portion of this plasmid was derived from a plasmid made by: HY4 gene was provided from Ronald Davis at Stanford University.
Terms and licenses: Academic/Nonprofit Terms; Industry Terms: Not Available to Industry
Depositor comments: A 512 bp deletion downstream of AmpR and an I3T mutation in MBP was found.
How to cite: pKM 1995 was a gift from Aziz Sancar (Addgene plasmid # 217826 ; http://n2t.net/addgene:217826 ; RRID:Addgene_217826)
